>Addgene plasmid #195885 | L0-T7 Empty target Tp901 | addgene full sequence | sequence record 386977 | Addgene NGS Result
CACTCTGTGGTCTCACTATGCGAGTTTTTATTTCGTTTATTTCAATTAAGGTAACTAAAAAACTCCTTTG
GAGTTGTCTTCTTGTAGCACTGTAAGATTTATCCACGAAGGTCAGCAACTTGAAGACAATACTGCAAAAA
AAGCAAAAAGCATTTACCTTGATTGAGATGTTAATTGTGTTGGCATACCTTGAGACCTCCGATCCCCTGA
ATTCCAGCACACTGGCGGCCGTTACTAGTGGATCCCCTGAATTCCAGCACACTGGCGGCCGTTACTAGTG
GATCCGAGCTCGGTACCAAGCTTGATGCATAGCTTGAGTATTCTAACGCGTCACCTAAATAGCTTGGCGT
AATCATGGTCATAGCTGTTTCCTGTGTGAAATTGTTATCCGCTCACAATTCCACACAACATACGAGCCGG
AAGCATAAAGTGTAAAGCCTGGGGTGCCTAATGAGTGAGCTAACTCACATTAATTGCGTTGCGCTCACTG
CCCGCTTTCCAGTCGGGAAACCTGTCGTGCCAGCTGCATTAATGAATCGGCCAACGCGCGGGGAGAGGCG
GTTTGCGTATTGGGCGCTCTTCCGCTTCCTCGCTCACTGACTCGCTGCGCTCGGTCGTTCGGCTGCGGCG
AGCGGTATCAGCTCACTCAAAGGCGGTAATACGGTTATCCACAGAATCAGGGGATAACGCAGGAAAGAAC
ATGTGAGCAAAAGGCCAGCAAAAGGCCAGGAACCGTAAAAAGGCCGCGTTGCTGGCGTTTTTCCATAGGC
TCCGCCCCCCTGACGAGCATCACAAAAATCGACGCTCAAGTCAGAGGTGGCGAAACCCGACAGGACTATA
AAGATACCAGGCGTTTCCCCCTGGAAGCTCCCTCGTGCGCTCTCCTGTTCCGACCCTGCCGCTTACCGGA
TACCTGTCCGCCTTTCTCCCTTCGGGAAGCGTGGCGCTTTCTCATAGCTCACGCTGTAGGTATCTCAGTT
CGGTGTAGGTCGTTCGCTCCAAGCTGGGCTGTGTGCACGAACCCCCCGTTCAGCCCGACCGCTGCGCCTT
ATCCGGTAACTATCGTCTTGAGTCCAACCCGGTAAGACACGACTTATCGCCACTGGCAGCAGCCACTGGT
AACAGGATTAGCAGAGCGAGGTATGTAGGCGGTGCTACAGAGTTCTTGAAGTGGTGGCCTAACTACGGCT
ACACTAGAAGAACAGTATTTGGTATCTGCGCTCTGCTGAAGCCAGTTACCTTCGGAAAAAGAGTTGGTAG
CTCTTGATCCGGCAAACAAACCACCGCTGGTAGCGGTGGTTTTTTTGTTTGCAAGCAGCAGATTACGCGC
AGAAAAAAAGGATCTCAAGAAGATCCTTTGATCTTTTCTACGGGGTCTGACGCTCAGTGGAACGAAAACT
CACGTTAAGGGATTTTGGTCATGAGATTATCAAAAAGGATCTTCACCTAGATCCTTTTAAATTAAAAATG
AAGTTTTAGCACGTGTCAGTCCTGCTCCTCGGCCACGAAGTGCACGCAGTTGCCGGCCGGGTCGCGCAGG
GCGAACTCCCGCCCCCACGGCTGCTCGCCGATCTCGGTCATGGCCGGCCCGGAGGCGTCCCGGAAGTTCG
TGGACACGACCTCCGACCACTCGGCGTACAGCTCGTCCAGGCCGCGCACCCACACCCAGGCCAGGGTGTT
GTCCGGCACCACCTGGTCCTGGACCGCGCTGATGAACAGGGTCACGTCGTCCCGGACCACACCGGCGAAG
TCGTCCTCCACGAAGTCCCGGGAGAACCCGAGCCGGTCGGTCCAGAACTCGACCGCTCCGGCGACGTCGC
GCGCGGTGAGCACCGGAACGGCACTGGTCAACTTGGCCATGGTGGCCCTCCTCACGTGCTATTATTGAAG
CATTTATCAGGGTTATTGTCTCATGAGCGGATACATATTTGAATGTATTTAGAAAAATAAACAAATAGGG
GTTCCGCGCACATTTCCCCGAAAAGTGCCACCTGATGCGGTGTGAAATACCGCACAGATGCGTAAGGAGA
AAATACCGCATCAGGAAATTGTAAGCGTTAATAATTCAGAAGAACTCGTCAAGAAGGCGATAGAAGGCGA
TGCGCTGCGAATCGGGAGCGGCGATACCGTAAAGCACGAGGAAGCGGTCAGCCCATTCGCCGCCAAGCTC
TTCAGCAATATCACGGGTAGCCAACGCTATGTCCTGATAGCGGTCCGCCACACCCAGCCGGCCACAGTCG
ATGAATCCAGAAAAGCGGCCATTTTCCACCATGATATTCGGCAAGCAGGCATCGCCATGGGTCACGACGA
GATCCTCGCCGTCGGGCATGCTCGCCTTGAGCCTGGCGAACAGTTCGGCTGGCGCGAGCCCCTGATGCTC
TTCGTCCAGATCATCCTGATCGACAAGACCGGCTTCCATCCGAGTACGTGCTCGCTCGATGCGATGTTTC
GCTTGGTGGTCGAATGGGCAGGTAGCCGGATCAAGCGTATGCAGCCGCCGCATTGCATCAGCCATGATGG
ATACTTTCTCGGCAGGAGCAAGGTGAGATGACAGGAGATCCTGCCCCGGCACTTCGCCCAATAGCAGCCA
GTCCCTTCCCGCTTCAGTGACAACGTCGAGCACAGCTGCGCAAGGAACGCCCGTCGTGGCCAGCCACGAT
AGCCGCGCTGCCTCGTCTTGCAGTTCATTCAGGGCACCGGACAGGTCGGTCTTGACAAAAAGAACCGGGC
GCCCCTGCGCTGACAGCCGGAACACGGCGGCATCAGAGCAGCCGATTGTCTGTTGTGCCCAGTCATAGCC
GAATAGCCTCTCCACCCAAGCGGCCGGAGAACCTGCGTGCAATCCATCTTGTTCAATCATGCGAAACGAT
CCTCATCCTGTCTCTTGATCAGAGCTTGATCCCCTGCGCCATCAGATCCTTGGCGGCAAGAAAGCCATCC
AGTTTACTTTGCAGGGCTTCCCAACCTTACCAGAGGGCGCCCCAGCTGGCAATTCCGGTTCGCTTGCTGT
CCATAAAACCGCCCAGTCTAGCTATCGCCATGTAAGCCCACTGCAAGCTACCTGCTTTCTCTTTGCGCTT
GCGTTTTCCCTTGTCCAGATAGCCCAGTAGCTGACATTCATCCGGGGTCAGCACCGTTTCTGCGGACTGG
CTTTCTACGTGAAAAGGATCTAGGTGAAGATCCTTTTTGATAATCTCATGCCTGACATTTATATTCCCCA
GAACATCAGGTTAATGGCGTTTTTGATGTCATTTTCGCGGTGGCTGAGATCAGCCACTTCTTCCCCGATA
ACGGAGACCGGCACACTGGCCATATCGGTGGTCATCATGCGCCAGCTTTCATCCCCGATATGCACCACCG
GGTAAAGTTCACGGGAGACTTTATCTGACAGCAGACGTGCACTGGCCAGGGGGATCACCATCCGTCGCCC
CGGCGTGTCAATAATATCACTCTGTACATCCACAAACAGACGATAACGGCTCTCTCTTTTATAGGTGTAA
ACCTTAAACTGCCGTACGTATAGGCTGCGCAACTGTTGGGAAGGGCGATCGGTGCGGGCCTCTTCGCTAT
TACGCCAGCTGGCGAAAGGGGGATGTGCTGCAAGGCGATTAAGTTGGGTAACGCCAGGGTTTTCCCAGTC
ACGACGTTGTAAAACGACGGCCAGTGAATTGTAATACGACTCACTATAGGGCGAATTGGGCCCTCTAGAT
GCATGCTCGAGCGGCCGCCAGTGTGATGGATATCTGCAGAATTCAGGCGAGCGGCCGCCAGTGTGATGGA
TATCTGCAGAATTCAGG
Features (pLannotate 1.2.2; 13 found; start..end, strand, type, name):
    382..398     -  protein_bind   lac operator: The lac repressor binds to the lac operator to inhibit transcription in E. coli. This inhibition can be relieved by adding lactose or isopropyl-β-D-thiogalactopyranoside (IPTG). lac repressor encoded by lacI
    406..436     -  promoter       lac promoter: promoter for the E. coli lac operon
    451..472     -  protein_bind   CAP binding site: CAP binding activates transcription in the presence of cAMP. E. coli catabolite activator protein
    485..577     -  CDS            lacI (fragment): lac repressor; lacI; The lac repressor binds to the lac operator to inhibit transcription in E. coli. This inhibition can be relieved by adding lactose or isopropyl-β-D-thiogalactopyranoside (IPTG).
    760..1348    -  rep_origin     ori: high-copy-number ColE1/pMB1/pBR322/pUC origin of replication
   1486..1860    -  CDS            BleoR: antibiotic-binding protein; Sh ble from Streptoalloteichus hindustanus; confers resistance to bleomycin, phleomycin, and Zeocin™
   1880..1968    -  promoter       AmpR promoter (fragment): bla
   1995..2045    +  misc_feature   bom (fragment): basis of mobility region from pBR322
   2066..2860    -  CDS            NeoR/KanR: aminoglycoside phosphotransferase from Tn5; aph(3')-II (or nptII); confers resistance to neomycin, kanamycin, and G418 (Geneticin®)
   2892..3161    -  CDS            tnpA (fragment): TN5P_ECOLX - Also known as tnp. Experimental evidence at protein level: Swiss-Prot protein existence level 1. Mediates transposition of transposon Tn5 by a 'cut and paste' mechanism. First, the monomeric transposase binds the 19 bp inverted DNA repeats flanking the transposon. Then, dimerization of the DNA- bound transposase creates a synaptic DNA complex. After nicking of the first DNA strand, excision of the transposon proceeds through a series of intermediates. The transposase then mediates the insertion of the transposon at a new site by strand transfer. The activity of the wild- type tran
   3209..3512    -  CDS            ccdB (fragment): CcdB, a bacterial toxin that poisons DNA gyrase; ccdB; Plasmids containing the ccdB gene cannot be propagated in standard E. coli strains.
   3522..3669    -  CDS            lacZα (fragment): LacZα fragment of β-galactosidase; lacZ fragment
   3672..3690    +  promoter       T7 promoter: promoter for bacteriophage T7 RNA polymerase
