[The description below was written by a language model from this plasmid's Addgene catalogue record and pLannotate feature annotations shown in this document.]
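Description:
L0-T7 Empty target Tp901 is a Level 0 synthetic-biology part plasmid built by TOPO cloning a 205 bp synthetic insert into the pCR-BluntII-TOPO backbone. It is an E. coli cloning vector, maintained at high copy from a ColE1/pUC-type origin and selected with kanamycin through the Tn5-derived NeoR/KanR gene. A Sh ble (bleomycin/Zeocin resistance) gene is also annotated downstream of a partial bla promoter. The remaining annotated features are standard remnants of the backbone: the lac promoter, operator and CAP site, a lacZα fragment fused to a ccdB fragment (the lethal-gene selection cassette that insertion at the TOPO site is designed to interrupt), a T7 promoter next to the cloning site, and small fragments of lacI, tnpA and the pBR322 bom region.

The payload, as described in the catalogue entry, is an "empty" target for the TP901 serine integrase: an attP site and an attB site flanking a BpiI Type IIS restriction site arrangement, with Golden Gate linkers at the ends. BpiI digestion allows a sequence of choice to be placed between the two attachment sites, and the outer linkers let the completed target be moved into higher-level Golden Gate assemblies. When the integrase is present, recombination between attP and attB irreversibly rearranges the intervening DNA by inversion or excision, depending on site orientation, which the record does not state. The att sites and BpiI sites were not picked up by the automated annotation, so their positions are not given. The plasmid belongs to an integrase toolbox for recording gene expression during plant development, where such targets act as heritable DNA switches.
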