Addgene plasmid #195885: L0-T7 Empty target Tp901
Purpose: Level 0 Empty Tp901 target: attP_Tp901-BpiI-attB_Tp901 with golden gate linker in pBLUNT plasmid.
Depositing lab: Jennifer Nemhauser. Depositing organization: University of Washington. Publication: An integrase toolbox to record gene-expression during plant development. Guiziou S, Maranas CJ, Chu JC, Nemhauser JL. Nat Commun. 2023 Apr 3;14(1):1844. doi: 10.1038/s41467-023-37607-5. PubMed 37012288.
Backbone
  Vector backbone: pCR-BluntII-TOPO
  Backbone manufacturer: Thermo Fisher Scientific
  Backbone size w/o insert (bp): 3512
  Vector type: Synthetic Biology
Growth in bacteria
  Bacterial resistance: Kanamycin, 50 μg/mL
  Growth temperature: 37°C
  Growth strain: DH5alpha
  Copy number: High Copy
Gene/Insert
  Gene/Insert name: Empty Tp901 Target
  Species: Synthetic
  Insert size (bp): 205
  Cloning method: TOPO Cloning
Terms and licenses: Academic/Nonprofit Terms; Industry Terms: Not Available to Industry
How to cite: L0-T7 Empty target Tp901 was a gift from Jennifer Nemhauser (Addgene plasmid # 195885 ; http://n2t.net/addgene:195885 ; RRID:Addgene_195885)
